>Addgene plasmid #178380 | pOME0009R | addgene full sequence | sequence record 351528 | Addgene NGS Result
ATGGGCGGCGCATGAGAGAAGCCCAGACCAATTACCTACCCAAAATGGAGAAAGTTCACGTTGACATCGA
GGAAGACAGCCCATTCCTCAGAGCTTTGCAGCGGAGCTTCCCGCAGTTTGAGGTAGAAGCCAAGCAGGTC
ACTGATAATGACCATGCTAATGCCAGAGCGTTTTCGCATCTGGCTTCAAAACTGATCGAAACGGAGGTGG
ACCCATCCGACACGATCCTTGACATTGGAAGTGCGCCCGCCCGCAGAATGTATTCTAAGCACAAGTATCA
TTGTATCTGTCCGATGAGATGTGCGGAAGATCCGGACAGATTGTATAAGTATGCAACTAAGCTGAAGAAA
AACTGTAAGGAAATAACTGATAAGGAATTGGACAAGAAAATGAAGGAGCTCGCCGCCGTCATGAGCGACC
CTGACCTGGAAACTGAGACTATGTGCCTCCACGACGACGAGTCGTGTCGCTACGAAGGGCAAGTCGCTGT
TTACCAGGATGTATACGCGGTTGACGGACCGACAAGTCTCTATCACCAAGCCAATAAGGGAGTTAGAGTC
GCCTACTGGATAGGCTTTGACACCACCCCTTTTATGTTTAAGAACTTGGCTGGAGCATATCCATCATACT
CTACCAACTGGGCCGACGAAACCGTGTTAACGGCTCGTAACATAGGCCTATGCAGCTCTGACGTTATGGA
GCGGTCACGTAGAGGGATGTCCATTCTTAGAAAGAAGTATTTGAAACCATCCAACAATGTTCTATTCTCT
GTTGGCTCGACCATCTACCACGAGAAGAGGGACTTACTGAGGAGCTGGCACCTGCCGTCTGTATTTCACT
TACGTGGCAAGCAAAATTACACATGTCGGTGTGAGACTATAGTTAGTTGCGACGGGTACGTCGTTAAAAG
AATAGCTATCAGTCCAGGCCTGTATGGGAAGCCTTCAGGCTATGCTGCTACGATGCACCGCGAGGGATTC
TTGTGCTGCAAAGTGACAGACACATTGAACGGGGAGAGGGTCTCTTTTCCCGTGTGCACGTATGTGCCAG
CTACATTGTGTGACCAAATGACTGGCATACTGGCAACAGATGTCAGTGCGGACGACGCGCAAAAACTGCT
GGTTGGGCTCAACCAGCGTATAGTCGTCAACGGTCGCACCCAGAGAAACACCAATACCATGAAAAATTAC
CTTTTGCCCGTAGTGGCCCAGGCATTTGCTAGGTGGGCAAAGGAATATAAGGAAGATCAAGAAGATGAAA
GGCCACTAGGACTACGAGATAGACAGTTAGTCATGGGGTGTTGTTGGGCTTTTAGAAGGCACAAGATAAC
ATCTATTTATAAGCGCCCGGATACCCAAACCATCATCAAAGTGAACAGCGATTTCCACTCATTCGTGCTG
CCCAGGATAGGCAGTAACACATTGGAGATCGGGCTGAGAACAAGAATCAGGAAAATGTTAGAGGAGCACA
AGGAGCCGTCACCTCTCATTACCGCCGAGGACGTACAAGAAGCTAAGTGCGCAGCCGATGAGGCTAAGGA
GGTGCGTGAAGCCGAGGAGTTGCGCGCAGCTCTACCACCTTTGGCAGCTGATGTTGAGGAGCCCACTCTG
GAAGCCGATGTCGACTTGATGTTACAAGAGGCTGGGGCCGGCTCAGTGGAGACACCTCGTGGCTTGATAA
AGGTTACCAGCTACGCTGGCGAGGACAAGATCGGCTCTTACGCTGTGCTTTCTCCGCAGGCTGTACTCAA
GAGTGAAAAATTATCTTGCATCCACCCTCTCGCTGAACAAGTCATAGTGATAACACACTCTGGCCGAAAA
GGGCGTTATGCCGTGGAACCATACCATGGTAAAGTAGTGGTGCCAGAGGGACATGCAATACCCGTCCAGG
ACTTTCAAGCTCTGAGTGAAAGTGCCACCATTGTGTACAACGAACGTGAGTTCGTAAACAGGTACCTGCA
CCATATTGCCACACATGGAGGAGCGCTGAACACTGATGAAGAATATTACAAAACTGTCAAGCCCAGCGAG
CACGACGGCGAATACCTGTACGACATCGACAGGAAACAGTGCGTCAAGAAAGAACTAGTCACTGGGCTAG
GGCTCACAGGCGAGCTGGTGGATCCTCCCTTCCATGAATTCGCCTACGAGAGTCTGAGAACACGACCAGC
CGCTCCTTACCAAGTACCAACCATAGGGGTGTATGGCGTGCCAGGATCAGGCAAGTCTGGCATCATTAAA
AGCGCAGTCACCAAAAAAGATCTAGTGGTGAGCGCCAAGAAAGAAAACTGTGCAGAAATTATAAGGGACG
TCAAGAAAATGAAAGGGCTGGACGTCAATGCCAGAACTGTGGACTCAGTGCTCTTGAATGGATGCAAACA
CCCCGTAGAGACCCTGTATATTGACGAAGCTTTTGCTTGTCATGCAGGTACTCTCAGAGCGCTCATAGCC
ATTATAAGACCTAAAAAGGCAGTGCTCTGCGGGGATCCCAAACAGTGCGGTTTTTTTAACATGATGTGCC
TGAAAGTGCATTTTAACCACGAGATTTGCACACAAGTCTTCCACAAAAGCATCTCTCGCCGTTGCACTAA
ATCTGTGACTTCGGTCGTCTCAACCTTGTTTTACGACAAAAAAATGAGAACGACGAATCCGAAAGAGACT
AAGATTGTGATTGACACTACCGGCAGTACCAAACCTAAGCAGGACGATCTCATTCTCACTTGTTTCAGAG
GGTGGGTGAAGCAGTTGCAAATAGATTACAAAGGCAACGAAATAATGACGGCAGCTGCCTCTCAAGGGCT
GACCCGTAAAGGTGTGTATGCCGTTCGGTACAAGGTGAATGAAAATCCTCTGTACGCACCCACCTCAGAA
CATGTGAACGTCCTACTGACCCGCACGGAGGACCGCATCGTGTGGAAAACACTAGCCGGCGACCCATGGA
TAAAAACACTGACTGCCAAGTACCCTGGGAATTTCACTGCCACGATAGAGGAGTGGCAAGCAGAGCATGA
TGCCATCATGAGGCACATCTTGGAGAGACCGGACCCTACCGACGTCTTCCAGAATAAGGCAAACGTGTGT
TGGGCCAAGGCTTTAGTGCCGGTGCTGAAGACCGCTGGCATAGACATGACCACTGAACAATGGAACACTG
TGGATTATTTTGAAACGGACAAAGCTCACTCAGCAGAGATAGTATTGAACCAACTATGCGTGAGGTTCTT
TGGACTCGATCTGGACTCCGGTCTATTTTCTGCACCCACTGTTCCGTTATCCATTAGGAATAATCACTGG
GATAACTCCCCGTCGCCTAACATGTACGGGCTGAATAAAGAAGTGGTCCGTCAGCTCTCTCGCAGGTACC
CACAACTGCCTCGGGCAGTTGCCACTGGAAGAGTCTATGACATGAACACTGGTACACTGCGCAATTATGA
TCCGCGCATAAACCTAGTACCTGTAAACAGAAGACTGCCTCATGCTTTAGTCCTCCACCATAATGAACAC
CCACAGAGTGACTTTTCTTCATTCGTCAGCAAATTGAAGGGCAGAACTGTCCTGGTGGTCGGGGAAAAGT
TGTCCGTCCCAGGCAAAATGGTTGACTGGTTGTCAGACCGGCCTGAGGCTACCTTCAGAGCTCGGCTGGA
TTTAGGCATCCCAGGTGATGTGCCCAAATATGACATAATATTTGTTAATGTGAGGACCCCATATAAATAC
CATCACTATCAGCAGTGTGAAGACCATGCCATTAAGCTTAGCATGTTGACCAAGAAAGCTTGTCTGCATC
TGAATCCCGGCGGAACCTGTGTCAGCATAGGTTATGGTTACGCTGACAGGGCCAGCGAAAGCATCATTGG
TGCTATAGCGCGGCAGTTCAAGTTTTCCCGGGTATGCAAACCGAAATCCTCACTTGAAGAGACGGAAGTT
CTGTTTGTATTCATTGGGTACGATCGCAAGGCCCGTACGCACAATCCTTACAAGCTTTCATCAACCTTGA
CCAACATTTATACAGGTTCCAGACTCCACGAAGCCGGATGTGCACCCTCATATCATGTGGTGCGAGGGGA
TATTGCCACGGCCACCGAAGGAGTGATTATAAATGCTGCTAACAGCAAAGGACAACCTGGCGGAGGGGTG
TGCGGAGCGCTGTATAAGAAGTTCCCGGAAAGCTTCGATTTACAGCCGATCGAAGTAGGAAAAGCGCGAC
TGGTCAAAGGTGCAGCTAAACATATCATTCATGCCGTAGGACCAAACTTCAACAAAGTTTCGGAGGTTGA
AGGTGACAAACAGTTGGCAGAGGCTTATGAGTCCATCGCTAAGATTGTCAACGATAACAATTACAAGTCA
GTAGCGATTCCACTGTTGTCCACCGGCATCTTTTCCGGGAACAAAGATCGACTAACCCAATCATTGAACC
ATTTGCTGACAGCTTTAGACACCACTGATGCAGATGTAGCCATATACTGCAGGGACAAGAAATGGGAAAT
GACTCTCAAGGAAGCAGTGGCTAGGAGAGAAGCAGTGGAGGAGATATGCATATCCGACGACTCTTCAGTG
ACAGAACCTGATGCAGAGCTGGTGAGGGTGCATCCGAAGAGTTCTTTGGCTGGAAGGAAGGGCTACAGCA
CAAGCGATGGCAAAACTTTCTCATATTTGGAAGGGACCAAGTTTCACCAGGCGGCCAAGGATATAGCAGA
AATTAATGCCATGTGGCCCGTTGCAACGGAGGCCAATGAGCAGGTATGCATGTATATCCTCGGAGAAAGC
ATGAGCAGTATTAGGTCGAAATGCCCCGTCGAAGAGTCGGAAGCCTCCACACCACCTAGCACGCTGCCTT
GCTTGTGCATCCATGCCATGACTCCAGAAAGAGTACAGCGCCTAAAAGCCTCACGTCCAGAACAAATTAC
TGTGTGCTCATCCTTTCCATTGCCGAAGTATAGAATCACTGGTGTGCAGAAGATCCAATGCTCCCAGCCT
ATATTGTTCTCACCGAAAGTGCCTGCGTATATTCATCCAAGGAAGTATCTCGTGGAAACACCACCGGTAG
ACGAGACTCCGGAGCCATCGGCAGAGAACCAATCCACAGAGGGGACACCTGAACAACCACCACTTATAAC
CGAGGATGAGACCAGGACTAGAACGCCTGAGCCGATCATCATCGAAGAGGAAGAAGAGGATAGCATAAGT
TTGCTGTCAGATGGCCCGACCCACCAGGTGCTGCAAGTCGAGGCAGACATTCACGGGCCGCCCTCTGTAT
CTAGCTCATCCTGGTCCATTCCTCATGCATCCGACTTTGATGTGGACAGTTTATCCATACTTGACACCCT
GGAGGGAGCTAGCGTGACCAGCGGGGCAACGTCAGCCGAGACTAACTCTTACTTCGCAAAGAGTATGGAG
TTTCTGGCGCGACCGGTGCCTGCGCCTCGAACAGTATTCAGGAACCCTCCACATCCCGCTCCGCGCACAA
GAACACCGTCACTTGCACCCAGCAGGGCCTGCTCGAGAACCAGCCTAGTTTCCACCCCGCCAGGCGTGAA
TAGGGTGATCACTAGAGAGGAGCTCGAGGCGCTTACCCCGTCACGCACTCCTAGCAGGTCGGTCTCGAGA
ACCAGCCTGGTCTCCAACCCGCCAGGCGTAAATAGGGTGATTACAAGAGAGGAGTTTGAGGCGTTCGTAG
CACAACAACAATGACGGTTTGATGCGGGTGCATACATCTTTTCCTCCGACACCGGTCAAGGGCATTTACA
ACAAAAATCAGTAAGGCAAACGGTGCTATCCGAAGTGGTGTTGGAGAGGACCGAATTGGAGATTTCGTAT
GCCCCGCGCCTCGACCAAGAAAAAGAAGAATTACTACGCAAGAAATTACAGTTAAATCCCACACCTGCTA
ACAGAAGCAGATACCAGTCCAGGAAGGTGGAGAACATGAAAGCCATAACAGCTAGACGTATTCTGCAAGG
CCTAGGGCATTATTTGAAGGCAGAAGGAAAAGTGGAGTGCTACCGAACCCTGCATCCTGTTCCTTTGTAT
TCATCTAGTGTGAACCGTGCCTTCTCAAGCCCCAAGGTCGCAGTGGAAGCCTGTAACGCCATGTTGAAAG
AGAACTTTCCGACTGTGGCTTCTTACTGTATTATTCCAGAGTACGATGCCTATTTGGACATGGTTGACGG
AGCTTCATGCTGCTTAGACACTGCCAGTTTTTGCCCTGCAAAGCTGCGCAGCTTTCCAAAGAAACACTCC
TATTTGGAACCCACAATACGATCGGCAGTGCCTTCAGCGATCCAGAACACGCTCCAGAACGTCCTGGCAG
CTGCCACAAAAAGAAATTGCAATGTCACGCAAATGAGAGAATTGCCCGTATTGGATTCGGCGGCCTTTAA
TGTGGAATGCTTCAAGAAATATGCGTGTAATAATGAATATTGGGAAACGTTTAAAGAAAACCCCATCAGG
CTTACTGAAGAAAACGTGGTAAATTACATTACCAAATTAAAAGGACCAAAAGCTGCTGCTCTTTTTGCGA
AGACACATAATTTGAATATGTTGCAGGACATACCAATGGACAGGTTTGTAATGGACTTAAAGAGAGACGT
GAAAGTGACTCCAGGAACAAAACATACTGAAGAACGGCCCAAGGTACAGGTGATCCAGGCTGCCGATCCG
CTAGCAACAGCGTATCTGTGCGGAATCCACCGAGAGCTGGTTAGGAGATTAAATGCGGTCCTGCTTCCGA
ACATTCATACACTGTTTGATATGTCGGCTGAAGACTTTGACGCTATTATAGCCGAGCACTTCCAGCCTGG
GGATTGTGTTCTGGAAACTGACATCGCGTCGTTTGATAAAAGTGAGGACGACGCCATGGCTCTGACCGCG
TTAATGATTCTGGAAGACTTAGGTGTGGACGCAGAGCTGTTGACGCTGATTGAGGCGGCTTTCGGCGAAA
TTTCATCAATACATTTGCCCACTAAAACTAAATTTAAATTCGGAGCCATGATGAAATCTGGAATGTTCCT
CACACTGTTTGTGAACACAGTCATTAACATTGTAATCGCAAGCAGAGTGTTGAGAGAACGGCTAACCGGA
TCACCATGTGCAGCATTCATTGGAGATGACAATATCGTGAAAGGAGTCAAATCGGACAAATTAATGGCAG
ACAGGTGCGCCACCTGGTTGAATATGGAAGTCAAGATTATAGATGCTGTGGTGGGCGAGAAAGCGCCCTA
TTTCTGTGGAGGGTTTATTTTGTGTGACTCCGTGACCGGCACAGCGTGCCGTGTGGCAGACCCCCTAAAA
AGGCTGTTTAAGCTTGGCAAACCTCTGGCAGCAGACGATGAACATGATGATGACAGGAGAAGGGCATTGC
ATGAAGAGTCAACACGCTGGAACCGAGTGGGTATTCTTTCAGAGCTGTGCAAGGCAGTAGAATCAAGGTA
TGAAACCGTAGGAACTTCCATCATAGTTATGGCCATGACTACTCTAGCTAGCAGTGTTAAATCATTCAGC
TACCTGAGAGGGGCCCCTATAACTCTCTACGGCTAACCTGAATGGACTACGACATAGTCTAGTCCGCCAA
GACAAGTTTGTACAAAAAAGCAGGCTCTTTAAAGGAACCAATTCAGTCGACGGTACCGCCACCATGGCGT
CCAAGGACGTAGAAGAGGGTGTAGAGGGACCCATCTGCTGGATATGTAGGGAAGAGGTGGGGAACGAGGG
CATACACCCCTGCGCCTGTACCGGAGAGCTGGATGTCGTCCACCCGCAGTGTTTAAGCACTTGGCTAACA
GTGTCTCGAAACACGGCCTGTCAAATGTGTCGCGTTATATACCGCACGCGCACGCAGTGGCGTAGTCGCC
TTAACCTGTGGCCGGAGATGGAGCGCCAAGAAATTTTTGAACTGTTTTTGCTGATGTCTGTGGTGGTGGC
TGGGCTTGTCGGCGTGGCGTTGTGCACCTGGACGCTCCTGGTCATCCTAACTGCTCCTGCGGGAACATTC
TCCCCCGGGGCCGTGCTCGGTTTTCTCTGCTTCTTTGGGTTTTACCAAATATTTATTGTGTTTGCATTTG
GCGGCATATGCCGCGTAAGTGGCACTGTGAGGGCATTATACGCGGCAAATAACACCCGGGTGACCGTACT
GCCATACCGACGGCCGCGCCGGCCAACCGCGAACGAAGATAACATCGAATTGACGGTCCTTGTCGGACCC
GCGGGCGGGACGGACGAGGAGCCCACGGACGAGTCATCTGAAGGAGACGTCGCCTCTGGAGACAAAGAAC
GTGACGGTTCATCCGGAGACGAGCCGGACGGGGGCCCGAACGACCGTGCGGGACTTAGGGGGACAGCGCG
TACCGACCTATGCGCGCCCACAAAAAAGCCGGTGCGGAAAAATCATCCAAAAAACAACGGTTGACTCGAG
GCGGCCGCACTCGAGATATCTAGACCCAGCTTTCTTGTACAAAGTGGTTTAATTAAGTAACGATACAGCA
GCAATTGGCAAGCTGCTTACATAGAACTCGCGGCGATTGGCATGCCGCTTTAAAATTTTTATTTTATTTT
TCTTTTCTTTTCCGAATCGGATTTTGTTTTTAATATTTCAAAAAAAAAAAAAAAAAAAAAAAAAAAAAAA
AAAAAAAAAAAAAAGGAAGAGCGCGGCCGCCGAGCTCGAATTCGTAATCATGTCATAGCTGTTTCCTGTG
TGAAATTGTTATCCGCTCACAATTCCACACAACATACGAGCCGGAAGCATAAAGTGTAAAGCCTGGGGTG
CCTAATGAGTGAGCTAACTCACATTAATTGCGTTGCGCTCACTGCCCGCTTTCCAGTCGGGAAACCTGTC
GTGCCAGTCGAGGGGAATTAATTCTTGAAGACGAAAGGGCCAGGTGGCACTTTTCGGGGAAATGTGCGCG
GAACCCCTATTTGTTTATTTTTCTAAATACATTCAAATATGTATCCGCTCATGAGACAATAACCCTGATA
AATGCTTCAATAATATTGAAAAAGGAAGAGTATGAGTATTCAACATTTCCGTGTCGCCCTTATTCCCTTT
TTTGCGGCATTTTGCCTTCCTGTTTTTGCTCACCCAGAAACGCTGGTGAAAGTAAAAGATGCTGAAGATC
AGTTGGGTGCACGAGTGGGTTACATCGAACTGGATCTCAACAGCGGTAAGATCCTTGAGAGTTTTCGCCC
CGAAGAACGTTTTCCAATGATGAGCACTTTTAAAGTTCTGCTATGTGGCGCGGTATTATCCCGTGTTGAC
GCCGGGCAAGAGCAACTCGGTCGCCGCATACACTATTCTCAGAATGACTTGGTTGAGTACTCACCAGTCA
CAGAAAAGCATCTTACGGATGGCATGACAGTAAGAGAATTATGCAGTGCTGCCATAACCATGAGTGATAA
CACTGCGGCCAACTTACTTCTGACAACGATCGGAGGACCGAAGGAGCTAACCGCTTTTTTGCACAACATG
GGGGATCATGTAACTCGCCTTGATCGTTGGGAACCGGAGCTGAATGAAGCCATACCAAACGACGAGCGTG
ACACCACGATGCCTGTAGCAATGGCAACAACGTTGCGCAAACTATTAACTGGCGAACTACTTACTCTAGC
TTCCCGGCAACAATTAATAGACTGGATGGAGGCGGATAAAGTTGCAGGACCACTTCTGCGCTCGGCCCTT
CCGGCTGGCTGGTTTATTGCTGATAAATCTGGAGCCGGTGAGCGTGGGTCTCGCGGTATCATTGCAGCAC
TGGGGCCAGATGGTAAGCCCTCCCGTATCGTAGTTATCTACACGACGGGGAGTCAGGCAACTATGGATGA
ACGAAATAGACAGATCGCTGAGATAGGTGCCTCACTGATTAAGCATTGGTAACTGTCAGACCAAGTTTAC
TCATATATACTTTAGATTGATTTAAAACTTCATTTTTAATTTAAAAGGATCTAGGTGAAGATCCTTTTTG
ATAATCTCATGACCAAAATCCCTTAACGTGAGTTTTCGTTCCACTGAGCGTCAGACCCCGTAGAAAAGAT
CAAAGGATCTTCTTGAGATCCTTTTTTTCTGCGCGTAATCTGCTGCTTGCAAACAAAAAAACCACCGCTA
CCAGCGGTGGTTTGTTTGCCGGATCAAGAGCTACCAACTCTTTTTCCGAAGGTAACTGGCTTCAGCAGAG
CGCAGATACCAAATACTGTCCTTCTAGTGTAGCCGTAGTTAGGCCACCACTTCAAGAACTCTGTAGCACC
GCCTACATACCTCGCTCTGCTAATCCTGTTACCAGTGGCTGCTGCCAGTGGCGATAAGTCGTGTCTTACC
GGGTTGGACTCAAGACGATAGTTACCGGATAAGGCGCAGCGGTCGGGCTGAACGGGGGGTTCGTGCACAC
AGCCCAGCTTGGAGCGAACGACCTACACCAAACTGAGATACCTACAGCGTGAGCTATGAGAAAGCGCCAC
GCTTCCCGAAGGGAGAAAGGCGGACAGGTATCCGGTAAGCGGCAGGGTCGGAACAGGAGAGCGCACGAGG
GAGCTTCCAGGGGGAAACGCCTGGTATCTTTATAGTCCTGTCGGGTTTCGCCACCTCTGACTTGAGCGTC
GATTTTTGTGATGCTCGTCAGGGGGGCGGAGCCTATGGAAAAACGCCAGCAACGCGCTGGCGAAAGGGGG
ATGTGCTGCAAGGCGATTAAGTTGGGTAACGCCAGGGTTTTCCCAGTCACGACGTTGTAAAACGACGGCC
AGTGCCAAGCTTGCATGCCTGCAGGTCGACTCTAGAGGATCCCTAATACGACTCACTATAG
Features (pLannotate 1.2.2; 14 found; start..end, strand, type, name):
     45..7523    +  CDS            POLN_EEVVT: Experimental evidence at protein level: Swiss-Prot protein existence level 1. [RNA-directed RNA polymerase nsP4]: RNA dependent RNA polymerase (By similarity). Replicates genomic and antigenomic RNA by recognizing replications specific signals. The early replication complex formed by the polyproteins P123/P123' and nsP4 synthesizes minus-strand RNAs (By similarity). The late replication complex composed of fully processed nsP1-nsP4 is responsible for the production of genomic and subgenomic plus-strand RNAs (By similarity). From Venezuelan equine encephalitis virus (strain Trinidad donkey) (VE
   7562..7586    +  protein_bind   attB1: mutant version of attB; recombination site for the Gateway® BP reaction BP Clonase™
   7624..8391    +  CDS            K5: MIR2_HHV8P - Experimental evidence at protein level: Swiss-Prot protein existence level 1. E3 ubiquitin-protein ligase which promotes ubiquitination and subsequent degradation of host MHC-I, CD86, ICAM1 and CD1D molecules, presumably to prevent lysis of infected cells by cytotoxic T- lymphocytes and NK cell. Binds target molecules through transmembrane interaction. E3 ubiquitin-protein ligases accept ubiquitin from specific E2 ubiquitin-conjugating enzymes, and then transfer it to target protein. The result of this ubiquitination is the enhancement of the endocytosis of the target chain and th
   8424..8448    -  protein_bind   attB2: mutant version of attB; recombination site for the Gateway® BP reaction BP Clonase™
   8684..8706    -  protein_bind   lac operator (fragment): The lac repressor binds to the lac operator to inhibit transcription in E. coli. This inhibition can be relieved by adding lactose or isopropyl-β-D-thiogalactopyranoside (IPTG). lac repressor encoded by lacI
   8710..8740    -  promoter       lac promoter: promoter for the E. coli lac operon
   8755..8776    -  protein_bind   CAP binding site: CAP binding activates transcription in the presence of cAMP. E. coli catabolite activator protein
   8789..8827    -  CDS            lacI (fragment): lac repressor; lacI; The lac repressor binds to the lac operator to inhibit transcription in E. coli. This inhibition can be relieved by adding lactose or isopropyl-β-D-thiogalactopyranoside (IPTG).
   8887..8991    +  promoter       AmpR promoter: bla
   8992..9852    +  CDS            AmpR: β-lactamase; bla; confers resistance to ampicillin, carbenicillin, and related antibiotics
  10023..10611   +  rep_origin     ori: high-copy-number ColE1/pMB1/pBR322/pUC origin of replication
  10626..10714   -  CDS            lacZα (fragment): LacZα fragment of β-galactosidase; lacZ fragment
  10717..10753   -  misc_feature   MCS (fragment): pUC18/19 multiple cloning site
  10754..10771   +  promoter       T7 promoter (fragment): promoter for bacteriophage T7 RNA polymerase
