[The description below was written by a language model from this plasmid's Addgene catalogue record and pLannotate feature annotations shown in this document.]
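Description:
pOME0009R is a Venezuelan equine encephalitis virus (VEE) replicon plasmid built on the pVR21 backbone and catalogued as a mammalian expression vector for ORF K5 of Kaposi's sarcoma-associated herpesvirus (KSHV). It is maintained in E. coli through a high-copy ColE1/pUC-type origin and selected with ampicillin via the bla gene and its own promoter. Remnants of a pUC-style cloning region are also annotated (lac promoter and operator, CAP binding site, and lacI, lacZα and MCS fragments) and appear to be backbone carry-over rather than functional parts of the payload.

Most of the plasmid is taken up by the VEE nonstructural polyprotein (nsP1–nsP4), which encodes the viral RNA-dependent RNA polymerase complex that copies genomic RNA and produces subgenomic plus-strand RNA. A T7 promoter fragment lies at the end of the circular sequence, directly ahead of the replicon start, an arrangement consistent with transcribing the replicon RNA with T7 polymerase. Downstream of the polyprotein, in the position normally held by the alphavirus structural genes, the K5 coding sequence sits between attB1 and attB2 sites, indicating that it was introduced by Gateway recombination, although the cloning method is recorded as unknown. The subgenomic promoter expected to drive the insert is not annotated. K5 (MIR2) is a viral E3 ubiquitin ligase that promotes ubiquitination, endocytosis and degradation of host MHC-I, CD86, ICAM1 and CD1D, helping infected cells evade cytotoxic T and NK cells.

The clone belongs to a viral ORFeome collection associated with a study of viral genes that modulate p53 signalling. The sequenced record is 10,771 nt, shorter than the sum of the listed backbone and insert sizes; the record does not explain this difference.
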