Addgene plasmid #178380: pOME0009R
Purpose: Expresses KSHV K5
Depositing lab: Dirk Dittmer. Depositing organization: University of North Carolina at Chapel Hill. Publication: Novel modulators of p53-signaling encoded by unknown genes of emerging viruses. Alzhanova D, Corcoran K, Bailey AG, Long K, Taft-Benz S, Graham RL, Broussard GS, Heise M, Neumann G, Halfmann P, Kawaoka Y, Baric RS, Damania B, Dittmer DP. PLoS Pathog. 2021 Jan 7;17(1):e1009033. doi: 10.1371/journal.ppat.1009033. eCollection 2021 Jan. PubMed 33411764.
Backbone
  Vector backbone: pVR21
  Backbone size w/o insert (bp): 11588
  Vector type: Mammalian Expression
Growth in bacteria
  Bacterial resistance: Ampicillin, 100 μg/mL
  Growth temperature: 37°C
  Growth strain: DH5alpha
  Copy number: High Copy
Gene/Insert
  Gene/Insert name: KSHV ORF K5
  Species: Kaposi's sarcoma-associated herpesvirus
  Insert size (bp): 803
  Cloning method: Unknown
  Sequencing primers: 5′ VeeDest F
Terms and licenses: Academic/Nonprofit Terms; Industry Terms: Not Available to Industry
Depositor comments: Sequences and further information can be found at https://www.med.unc.edu/orfeome/downloads/pome
How to cite: pOME0009R was a gift from Dirk Dittmer (Addgene plasmid # 178380 ; http://n2t.net/addgene:178380 ; RRID:Addgene_178380)
