>Addgene plasmid #178380 | pOME0009R | depositor partial sequence | sequence record 346421 | Insert
GTCGACGGTACCGCCACCATGGCGTCCAAGGACGTAGAAGAGGGTGTAGAGGGACCCATCTGCTGGATAT
GTAGGGAAGAGGTGGGGAACGAGGGCATACACCCCTGCGCCTGTACCGGAGAGCTGGATGTCGTCCACCC
GCAGTGTTTAAGCACTTGGCTAACAGTGTCTCGAAACACGGCCTGTCAAATGTGTCGCGTTATATACCGC
ACGCGCACGCAGTGGCGTAGTCGCCTTAACCTGTGGCCGGAGATGGAGCGCCAAGAAATTTTTGAACTGT
TTTTGCTGATGTCTGTGGTGGTGGCTGGGCTTGTCGGCGTGGCGTTGTGCACCTGGACGCTCCTGGTCAT
CCTAACTGCTCCTGCGGGAACATTCTCCCCCGGGGCCGTGCTCGGTTTTCTCTGCTTCTTTGGGTTTTAC
CAAATATTTATTGTGTTTGCATTTGGCGGCATATGCCGCGTAAGTGGCACTGTGAGGGCATTATACGCGG
CAAATAACACCCGGGTGACCGTACTGCCATACCGACGGCCGCGCCGGCCAACCGCGAACGAAGATAACAT
CGAATTGACGGTCCTTGTCGGACCCGCGGGCGGGACGGACGAGGAGCCCACGGACGAGTCATCTGAAGGA
GACGTCGCCTCTGGAGACAAAGAACGTGACGGTTCATCCGGAGACGAGCCGGACGGGGGCCCGAACGACC
GTGCGGGACTTAGGGGGACAGCGCGTACCGACCTATGCGCGCCCACAAAAAAGCCGGTGCGGAAAAATCA
TCCAAAAAACAACGGTTGACTCGAGGCGGCCGC
