>Addgene plasmid #178380 | pOME0009R | depositor partial sequence | sequence record 346422 | Backbone
ATGGGCGGCGCATGAGAGAAGCCCAGACCAATTACCTACCCAAAATGGAGAAAGTTCACGTTGACATCGA
GGAAGACAGCCCATTCCTCAGAGCTTTGCAGCGGAGCTTCCCGCAGTTTGAGGTAGAAGCCAAGCAGGTC
ACTGATAATGACCATGCTAATGCCAGAGCGTTTTCGCATCTGGCTTCAAAACTGATCGAAACGGAGGTGG
ACCCATCCGACACGATCCTTGACATTGGAAGTGCGCCCGCCCGCAGAATGTATTCTAAGCACAAGTATCA
TTGTATCTGTCCGATGAGATGTGCGGAAGATCCGGACAGATTGTATAAGTATGCAACTAAGCTGAAGAAA
AACTGTAAGGAAATAACTGATAAGGAATTGGACAAGAAAATGAAGGAGCTCGCCGCCGTCATGAGCGACC
CTGACCTGGAAACTGAGACTATGTGCCTCCACGACGACGAGTCGTGTCGCTACGAAGGGCAAGTCGCTGT
TTACCAGGATGTATACGCGGTTGACGGACCGACAAGTCTCTATCACCAAGCCAATAAGGGAGTTAGAGTC
GCCTACTGGATAGGCTTTGACACCACCCCTTTTATGTTTAAGAACTTGGCTGGAGCATATCCATCATACT
CTACCAACTGGGCCGACGAAACCGTGTTAACGGCTCGTAACATAGGCCTATGCAGCTCTGACGTTATGGA
GCGGTCACGTAGAGGGATGTCCATTCTTAGAAAGAAGTATTTGAAACCATCCAACAATGTTCTATTCTCT
GTTGGCTCGACCATCTACCACGAGAAGAGGGACTTACTGAGGAGCTGGCACCTGCCGTCTGTATTTCACT
TACGTGGCAAGCAAAATTACACATGTCGGTGTGAGACTATAGTTAGTTGCGACGGGTACGTCGTTAAAAG
AATAGCTATCAGTCCAGGCCTGTATGGGAAGCCTTCAGGCTATGCTGCTACGATGCACCGCGAGGGATTC
TTGTGCTGCAAAGTGACAGACACATTGAACGGGGAGAGGGTCTCTTTTCCCGTGTGCACGTATGTGCCAG
CTACATTGTGTGACCAAATGACTGGCATACTGGCAACAGATGTCAGTGCGGACGACGCGCAAAAACTGCT
GGTTGGGCTCAACCAGCGTATAGTCGTCAACGGTCGCACCCAGAGAAACACCAATACCATGAAAAATTAC
CTTTTGCCCGTAGTGGCCCAGGCATTTGCTAGGTGGGCAAAGGAATATAAGGAAGATCAAGAAGATGAAA
GGCCACTAGGACTACGAGATAGACAGTTAGTCATGGGGTGTTGTTGGGCTTTTAGAAGGCACAAGATAAC
ATCTATTTATAAGCGCCCGGATACCCAAACCATCATCAAAGTGAACAGCGATTTCCACTCATTCGTGCTG
CCCAGGATAGGCAGTAACACATTGGAGATCGGGCTGAGAACAAGAATCAGGAAAATGTTAGAGGAGCACA
AGGAGCCGTCACCTCTCATTACCGCCGAGGACGTACAAGAAGCTAAGTGCGCAGCCGATGAGGCTAAGGA
GGTGCGTGAAGCCGAGGAGTTGCGCGCAGCTCTACCACCTTTGGCAGCTGATGTTGAGGAGCCCACTCTG
GAAGCCGATGTCGACTTGATGTTACAAGAGGCTGGGGCCGGCTCAGTGGAGACACCTCGTGGCTTGATAA
AGGTTACCAGCTACGCTGGCGAGGACAAGATCGGCTCTTACGCTGTGCTTTCTCCGCAGGCTGTACTCAA
GAGTGAAAAATTATCTTGCATCCACCCTCTCGCTGAACAAGTCATAGTGATAACACACTCTGGCCGAAAA
GGGCGTTATGCCGTGGAACCATACCATGGTAAAGTAGTGGTGCCAGAGGGACATGCAATACCCGTCCAGG
ACTTTCAAGCTCTGAGTGAAAGTGCCACCATTGTGTACAACGAACGTGAGTTCGTAAACAGGTACCTGCA
CCATATTGCCACACATGGAGGAGCGCTGAACACTGATGAAGAATATTACAAAACTGTCAAGCCCAGCGAG
CACGACGGCGAATACCTGTACGACATCGACAGGAAACAGTGCGTCAAGAAAGAACTAGTCACTGGGCTAG
GGCTCACAGGCGAGCTGGTGGATCCTCCCTTCCATGAATTCGCCTACGAGAGTCTGAGAACACGACCAGC
CGCTCCTTACCAAGTACCAACCATAGGGGTGTATGGCGTGCCAGGATCAGGCAAGTCTGGCATCATTAAA
AGCGCAGTCACCAAAAAAGATCTAGTGGTGAGCGCCAAGAAAGAAAACTGTGCAGAAATTATAAGGGACG
TCAAGAAAATGAAAGGGCTGGACGTCAATGCCAGAACTGTGGACTCAGTGCTCTTGAATGGATGCAAACA
CCCCGTAGAGACCCTGTATATTGACGAAGCTTTTGCTTGTCATGCAGGTACTCTCAGAGCGCTCATAGCC
ATTATAAGACCTAAAAAGGCAGTGCTCTGCGGGGATCCCAAACAGTGCGGTTTTTTTAACATGATGTGCC
TGAAAGTGCATTTTAACCACGAGATTTGCACACAAGTCTTCCACAAAAGCATCTCTCGCCGTTGCACTAA
ATCTGTGACTTCGGTCGTCTCAACCTTGTTTTACGACAAAAAAATGAGAACGACGAATCCGAAAGAGACT
AAGATTGTGATTGACACTACCGGCAGTACCAAACCTAAGCAGGACGATCTCATTCTCACTTGTTTCAGAG
GGTGGGTGAAGCAGTTGCAAATAGATTACAAAGGCAACGAAATAATGACGGCAGCTGCCTCTCAAGGGCT
GACCCGTAAAGGTGTGTATGCCGTTCGGTACAAGGTGAATGAAAATCCTCTGTACGCACCCACCTCAGAA
CATGTGAACGTCCTACTGACCCGCACGGAGGACCGCATCGTGTGGAAAACACTAGCCGGCGACCCATGGA
TAAAAACACTGACTGCCAAGTACCCTGGGAATTTCACTGCCACGATAGAGGAGTGGCAAGCAGAGCATGA
TGCCATCATGAGGCACATCTTGGAGAGACCGGACCCTACCGACGTCTTCCAGAATAAGGCAAACGTGTGT
TGGGCCAAGGCTTTAGTGCCGGTGCTGAAGACCGCTGGCATAGACATGACCACTGAACAATGGAACACTG
TGGATTATTTTGAAACGGACAAAGCTCACTCAGCAGAGATAGTATTGAACCAACTATGCGTGAGGTTCTT
TGGACTCGATCTGGACTCCGGTCTATTTTCTGCACCCACTGTTCCGTTATCCATTAGGAATAATCACTGG
GATAACTCCCCGTCGCCTAACATGTACGGGCTGAATAAAGAAGTGGTCCGTCAGCTCTCTCGCAGGTACC
CACAACTGCCTCGGGCAGTTGCCACTGGAAGAGTCTATGACATGAACACTGGTACACTGCGCAATTATGA
TCCGCGCATAAACCTAGTACCTGTAAACAGAAGACTGCCTCATGCTTTAGTCCTCCACCATAATGAACAC
CCACAGAGTGACTTTTCTTCATTCGTCAGCAAATTGAAGGGCAGAACTGTCCTGGTGGTCGGGGAAAAGT
TGTCCGTCCCAGGCAAAATGGTTGACTGGTTGTCAGACCGGCCTGAGGCTACCTTCAGAGCTCGGCTGGA
TTTAGGCATCCCAGGTGATGTGCCCAAATATGACATAATATTTGTTAATGTGAGGACCCCATATAAATAC
CATCACTATCAGCAGTGTGAAGACCATGCCATTAAGCTTAGCATGTTGACCAAGAAAGCTTGTCTGCATC
TGAATCCCGGCGGAACCTGTGTCAGCATAGGTTATGGTTACGCTGACAGGGCCAGCGAAAGCATCATTGG
TGCTATAGCGCGGCAGTTCAAGTTTTCCCGGGTATGCAAACCGAAATCCTCACTTGAAGAGACGGAAGTT
CTGTTTGTATTCATTGGGTACGATCGCAAGGCCCGTACGCACAATCCTTACAAGCTTTCATCAACCTTGA
CCAACATTTATACAGGTTCCAGACTCCACGAAGCCGGATGTGCACCCTCATATCATGTGGTGCGAGGGGA
TATTGCCACGGCCACCGAAGGAGTGATTATAAATGCTGCTAACAGCAAAGGACAACCTGGCGGAGGGGTG
TGCGGAGCGCTGTATAAGAAGTTCCCGGAAAGCTTCGATTTACAGCCGATCGAAGTAGGAAAAGCGCGAC
TGGTCAAAGGTGCAGCTAAACATATCATTCATGCCGTAGGACCAAACTTCAACAAAGTTTCGGAGGTTGA
AGGTGACAAACAGTTGGCAGAGGCTTATGAGTCCATCGCTAAGATTGTCAACGATAACAATTACAAGTCA
GTAGCGATTCCACTGTTGTCCACCGGCATCTTTTCCGGGAACAAAGATCGACTAACCCAATCATTGAACC
ATTTGCTGACAGCTTTAGACACCACTGATGCAGATGTAGCCATATACTGCAGGGACAAGAAATGGGAAAT
GACTCTCAAGGAAGCAGTGGCTAGGAGAGAAGCAGTGGAGGAGATATGCATATCCGACGACTCTTCAGTG
ACAGAACCTGATGCAGAGCTGGTGAGGGTGCATCCGAAGAGTTCTTTGGCTGGAAGGAAGGGCTACAGCA
CAAGCGATGGCAAAACTTTCTCATATTTGGAAGGGACCAAGTTTCACCAGGCGGCCAAGGATATAGCAGA
AATTAATGCCATGTGGCCCGTTGCAACGGAGGCCAATGAGCAGGTATGCATGTATATCCTCGGAGAAAGC
ATGAGCAGTATTAGGTCGAAATGCCCCGTCGAAGAGTCGGAAGCCTCCACACCACCTAGCACGCTGCCTT
GCTTGTGCATCCATGCCATGACTCCAGAAAGAGTACAGCGCCTAAAAGCCTCACGTCCAGAACAAATTAC
TGTGTGCTCATCCTTTCCATTGCCGAAGTATAGAATCACTGGTGTGCAGAAGATCCAATGCTCCCAGCCT
ATATTGTTCTCACCGAAAGTGCCTGCGTATATTCATCCAAGGAAGTATCTCGTGGAAACACCACCGGTAG
ACGAGACTCCGGAGCCATCGGCAGAGAACCAATCCACAGAGGGGACACCTGAACAACCACCACTTATAAC
CGAGGATGAGACCAGGACTAGAACGCCTGAGCCGATCATCATCGAAGAGGAAGAAGAGGATAGCATAAGT
TTGCTGTCAGATGGCCCGACCCACCAGGTGCTGCAAGTCGAGGCAGACATTCACGGGCCGCCCTCTGTAT
CTAGCTCATCCTGGTCCATTCCTCATGCATCCGACTTTGATGTGGACAGTTTATCCATACTTGACACCCT
GGAGGGAGCTAGCGTGACCAGCGGGGCAACGTCAGCCGAGACTAACTCTTACTTCGCAAAGAGTATGGAG
TTTCTGGCGCGACCGGTGCCTGCGCCTCGAACAGTATTCAGGAACCCTCCACATCCCGCTCCGCGCACAA
GAACACCGTCACTTGCACCCAGCAGGGCCTGCTCGAGAACCAGCCTAGTTTCCACCCCGCCAGGCGTGAA
TAGGGTGATCACTAGAGAGGAGCTCGAGGCGCTTACCCCGTCACGCACTCCTAGCAGGTCGGTCTCGAGA
ACCAGCCTGGTCTCCAACCCGCCAGGCGTAAATAGGGTGATTACAAGAGAGGAGTTTGAGGCGTTCGTAG
CACAACAACAATGACGGTTTGATGCGGGTGCATACATCTTTTCCTCCGACACCGGTCAAGGGCATTTACA
ACAAAAATCAGTAAGGCAAACGGTGCTATCCGAAGTGGTGTTGGAGAGGACCGAATTGGAGATTTCGTAT
GCCCCGCGCCTCGACCAAGAAAAAGAAGAATTACTACGCAAGAAATTACAGTTAAATCCCACACCTGCTA
ACAGAAGCAGATACCAGTCCAGGAAGGTGGAGAACATGAAAGCCATAACAGCTAGACGTATTCTGCAAGG
CCTAGGGCATTATTTGAAGGCAGAAGGAAAAGTGGAGTGCTACCGAACCCTGCATCCTGTTCCTTTGTAT
TCATCTAGTGTGAACCGTGCCTTCTCAAGCCCCAAGGTCGCAGTGGAAGCCTGTAACGCCATGTTGAAAG
AGAACTTTCCGACTGTGGCTTCTTACTGTATTATTCCAGAGTACGATGCCTATTTGGACATGGTTGACGG
AGCTTCATGCTGCTTAGACACTGCCAGTTTTTGCCCTGCAAAGCTGCGCAGCTTTCCAAAGAAACACTCC
TATTTGGAACCCACAATACGATCGGCAGTGCCTTCAGCGATCCAGAACACGCTCCAGAACGTCCTGGCAG
CTGCCACAAAAAGAAATTGCAATGTCACGCAAATGAGAGAATTGCCCGTATTGGATTCGGCGGCCTTTAA
TGTGGAATGCTTCAAGAAATATGCGTGTAATAATGAATATTGGGAAACGTTTAAAGAAAACCCCATCAGG
CTTACTGAAGAAAACGTGGTAAATTACATTACCAAATTAAAAGGACCAAAAGCTGCTGCTCTTTTTGCGA
AGACACATAATTTGAATATGTTGCAGGACATACCAATGGACAGGTTTGTAATGGACTTAAAGAGAGACGT
GAAAGTGACTCCAGGAACAAAACATACTGAAGAACGGCCCAAGGTACAGGTGATCCAGGCTGCCGATCCG
CTAGCAACAGCGTATCTGTGCGGAATCCACCGAGAGCTGGTTAGGAGATTAAATGCGGTCCTGCTTCCGA
ACATTCATACACTGTTTGATATGTCGGCTGAAGACTTTGACGCTATTATAGCCGAGCACTTCCAGCCTGG
GGATTGTGTTCTGGAAACTGACATCGCGTCGTTTGATAAAAGTGAGGACGACGCCATGGCTCTGACCGCG
TTAATGATTCTGGAAGACTTAGGTGTGGACGCAGAGCTGTTGACGCTGATTGAGGCGGCTTTCGGCGAAA
TTTCATCAATACATTTGCCCACTAAAACTAAATTTAAATTCGGAGCCATGATGAAATCTGGAATGTTCCT
CACACTGTTTGTGAACACAGTCATTAACATTGTAATCGCAAGCAGAGTGTTGAGAGAACGGCTAACCGGA
TCACCATGTGCAGCATTCATTGGAGATGACAATATCGTGAAAGGAGTCAAATCGGACAAATTAATGGCAG
ACAGGTGCGCCACCTGGTTGAATATGGAAGTCAAGATTATAGATGCTGTGGTGGGCGAGAAAGCGCCCTA
TTTCTGTGGAGGGTTTATTTTGTGTGACTCCGTGACCGGCACAGCGTGCCGTGTGGCAGACCCCCTAAAA
AGGCTGTTTAAGCTTGGCAAACCTCTGGCAGCAGACGATGAACATGATGATGACAGGAGAAGGGCATTGC
ATGAAGAGTCAACACGCTGGAACCGAGTGGGTATTCTTTCAGAGCTGTGCAAGGCAGTAGAATCAAGGTA
TGAAACCGTAGGAACTTCCATCATAGTTATGGCCATGACTACTCTAGCTAGCAGTGTTAAATCATTCAGC
TACCTGAGAGGGGCCCCTATAACTCTCTACGGCTAACCTGAATGGACTACGACATAGTCTAGTCCGCCAA
GACAAGTTTGTACAAAAAAGCTGAACGAGAAACGTAAAATGATATAAATATCAATATATTAAATTAGATT
TTGCATAAAAAACAGACTACATAATACTGTAAAACACAACATATCCAGTCACTATGGCGGCCGCATTAGG
CACCCCAGGCTTTACACTTTATGCTTCCGGCTCGTATAATGTGTGGATTTTGAGTTAGGATCCGTCGAGA
TTTTCAGGAGCTAAGGAAGCTAAAATGGAGAAAAAAATCACTGGATATACCACCGTTGATATATCCCAAT
GGCATCGTAAAGAACATTTTGAGGCATTTCAGTCAGTTGCTCAATGTACCTATAACCAGACCGTTCAGCT
GGATATTACGGCCTTTTTAAAGACCGTAAAGAAAAATAAGCACAAGTTTTATCCGGCCTTTATTCACATT
CTTGCCCGCCTGATGAATGCTCATCCGGAATTCCGTATGGCAATGAAAGACGGTGAGCTGGTGATATGGG
ATAGTGTTCACCCTTGTTACACCGTTTTCCATGAGCAAACTGAAACGTTTTCATCGCTCTGGAGTGAATA
CCACGACGATTTCCGGCAGTTTCTACACATATATTCGCAAGATGTGGCGTGTTACGGTGAAAACCTGGCC
TATTTCCCTAAAGGGTTTATTGAGAATATGTTTTTCGTCTCAGCCAATCCCTGGGTGAGTTTCACCAGTT
TTGATTTAAACGTGGCCAATATGGACAACTTCTTCGCCCCCGTTTTCACCATGGGCAAATATTATACGCA
AGGCGACAAGGTGCTGATGCCGCTGGCGATTCAGGTTCATCATGCCGTTTGTGATGGCTTCCATGTCGGC
AGAATGCTTAATGAATTACAACAGTACTGCGATGAGTGGCAGGCGGGGCGTAATCTAGAGGATCCGGCTT
ACTAAAAGCCAGATAACAGTATGCGTATTTGCGCGCTGATTTTTGCGGTATAAGAATATATACTGATATG
TATACCCGAAGTATGTCAAAAAGAGGTATGCTATGAAGCAGCGTATTACAGTGACAGTTGACAGCGACAG
CTATCAGTTGCTCAAGGCATATATGATGTCAATATCTCCGGTCTGGTAAGCACAACCATGCAGAATGAAG
CCCGTCGTCTGCGTGCCGAACGCTGGAAAGCGGAAAATCAGGAAGGGATGGCTGAGGTCGCCCGGTTTAT
TGAAATGAACGGCTCTTTTGCTGACGAGAACAGGGGCTGGTGAAATGCAGTTTAAGGTTTACACCTATAA
AAGAGAGAGCCGTTATCGTCTGTTTGTGGATGTACAGAGTGATATTATTGACACGCCCGGGCGACGGATG
GTGATCCCCCTGGCCAGTGCACGTCTGCTGTCAGATAAAGTCCCCCGTGAACTTTACCCGGTGGTGCATA
TCGGGGATGAAAGCTGGCGCATGATGACCACCGATATGGCCAGTGTGCCGGTCTCCGTTATCGGGGAAGA
AGTGGCTGATCTCAGCCACCGCGAAAATGACATCAAAAACGCCATTAACCTGATGTTCTGGGGAATATAA
ATGTCAGGCTCCCTTATACACAGCCAGTCTGCAGGTCGACCATAGTGACTGGATATGTTGTGTTTTACAG
TATTATGTAGTCTGTTTTTTATGCAAAATCTAATTTAATATATTGATATTTATATCATTTTACGTTTCTC
GTTCAGCTTTCTTGTACAAAGTGGTTTAATTAAGTAACGATACAGCAGCAATTGGCAAGCTGCTTACATA
GAACTCGCGGCGATTGGCATGCCGCTTTAAAATTTTTATTTTATTTTTCTTTTCTTTTCCGAATCGGATT
TTGTTTTTAATATTTCAAAAAAAAAAAAAAAAAAAAAAAAAAAAAAAAAAAAAAAAAAAAAGGAAGAGCG
CGGCCGCCGAGCTCGAATTCGTAATCATGTCATAGCTGTTTCCTGTGTGAAATTGTTATCCGCTCACAAT
TCCACACAACATACGAGCCGGAAGCATAAAGTGTAAAGCCTGGGGTGCCTAATGAGTGAGCTAACTCACA
TTAATTGCGTTGCGCTCACTGCCCGCTTTCCAGTCGGGAAACCTGTCGTGCCAGTCGAGGGGAATTAATT
CTTGAAGACGAAAGGGCCAGGTGGCACTTTTCGGGGAAATGTGCGCGGAACCCCTATTTGTTTATTTTTC
TAAATACATTCAAATATGTATCCGCTCATGAGACAATAACCCTGATAAATGCTTCAATAATATTGAAAAA
GGAAGAGTATGAGTATTCAACATTTCCGTGTCGCCCTTATTCCCTTTTTTGCGGCATTTTGCCTTCCTGT
TTTTGCTCACCCAGAAACGCTGGTGAAAGTAAAAGATGCTGAAGATCAGTTGGGTGCACGAGTGGGTTAC
ATCGAACTGGATCTCAACAGCGGTAAGATCCTTGAGAGTTTTCGCCCCGAAGAACGTTTTCCAATGATGA
GCACTTTTAAAGTTCTGCTATGTGGCGCGGTATTATCCCGTGTTGACGCCGGGCAAGAGCAACTCGGTCG
CCGCATACACTATTCTCAGAATGACTTGGTTGAGTACTCACCAGTCACAGAAAAGCATCTTACGGATGGC
ATGACAGTAAGAGAATTATGCAGTGCTGCCATAACCATGAGTGATAACACTGCGGCCAACTTACTTCTGA
CAACGATCGGAGGACCGAAGGAGCTAACCGCTTTTTTGCACAACATGGGGGATCATGTAACTCGCCTTGA
TCGTTGGGAACCGGAGCTGAATGAAGCCATACCAAACGACGAGCGTGACACCACGATGCCTGTAGCAATG
GCAACAACGTTGCGCAAACTATTAACTGGCGAACTACTTACTCTAGCTTCCCGGCAACAATTAATAGACT
GGATGGAGGCGGATAAAGTTGCAGGACCACTTCTGCGCTCGGCCCTTCCGGCTGGCTGGTTTATTGCTGA
TAAATCTGGAGCCGGTGAGCGTGGGTCTCGCGGTATCATTGCAGCACTGGGGCCAGATGGTAAGCCCTCC
CGTATCGTAGTTATCTACACGACGGGGAGTCAGGCAACTATGGATGAACGAAATAGACAGATCGCTGAGA
TAGGTGCCTCACTGATTAAGCATTGGTAACTGTCAGACCAAGTTTACTCATATATACTTTAGATTGATTT
AAAACTTCATTTTTAATTTAAAAGGATCTAGGTGAAGATCCTTTTTGATAATCTCATGACCAAAATCCCT
TAACGTGAGTTTTCGTTCCACTGAGCGTCAGACCCCGTAGAAAAGATCAAAGGATCTTCTTGAGATCCTT
TTTTTCTGCGCGTAATCTGCTGCTTGCAAACAAAAAAACCACCGCTACCAGCGGTGGTTTGTTTGCCGGA
TCAAGAGCTACCAACTCTTTTTCCGAAGGTAACTGGCTTCAGCAGAGCGCAGATACCAAATACTGTCCTT
CTAGTGTAGCCGTAGTTAGGCCACCACTTCAAGAACTCTGTAGCACCGCCTACATACCTCGCTCTGCTAA
TCCTGTTACCAGTGGCTGCTGCCAGTGGCGATAAGTCGTGTCTTACCGGGTTGGACTCAAGACGATAGTT
ACCGGATAAGGCGCAGCGGTCGGGCTGAACGGGGGGTTCGTGCACACAGCCCAGCTTGGAGCGAACGACC
TACACCAAACTGAGATACCTACAGCGTGAGCTATGAGAAAGCGCCACGCTTCCCGAAGGGAGAAAGGCGG
ACAGGTATCCGGTAAGCGGCAGGGTCGGAACAGGAGAGCGCACGAGGGAGCTTCCAGGGGGAAACGCCTG
GTATCTTTATAGTCCTGTCGGGTTTCGCCACCTCTGACTTGAGCGTCGATTTTTGTGATGCTCGTCAGGG
GGGCGGAGCCTATGGAAAAACGCCAGCAACGCGCTGGCGAAAGGGGGATGTGCTGCAAGGCGATTAAGTT
GGGTAACGCCAGGGTTTTCCCAGTCACGACGTTGTAAAACGACGGCCAGTGCCAAGCTTGCATGCCTGCA
GGTCGACTCTAGAGGATCCCTAATACGACTCACTATAG
